Addgene plasmid #202765: HSA3_His
Purpose: human serum albumin design HSA3, in pET29b with C-terminal 6His-tag
Depositing lab: Sarel Fleishman. Depositing organization: Weizmann Institute of Science. Publication: Stable Mammalian Serum Albumins Designed for Bacterial Expression. Khersonsky O, Goldsmith M, Zaretsky I, Hamer-Rogotner S, Dym O, Unger T, Yona M, Fridmann-Sirkis Y, Fleishman SJ. J Mol Biol. 2023 Sep 1;435(17):168191. doi: 10.1016/j.jmb.2023.168191. Epub 2023 Jun 28. PubMed 37385581.
Backbone
  Vector backbone: pET29b
  Total vector size (bp): 6996
  Modifications to backbone: NdeI restriction site was changed to NcoI
  Vector type: Bacterial Expression
Growth in bacteria
  Bacterial resistance: Kanamycin, 50 μg/mL
  Growth temperature: 37°C
  Growth strain: DH5alpha
  Copy number: Unknown
Gene/Insert
  Gene/Insert name: HSA3
  Species: Synthetic
  Insert size (bp): 1764
  Promoter: T7
  Tag / fusion protein: His tag (C terminal on backbone)
  Cloning method: Restriction Enzyme; 5′ cloning site NcoI (unknown if destroyed); 3′ cloning site XhoI (unknown if destroyed)
  Sequencing primers: 5′ T7 promoter; 3′ T7 terminator
Terms and licenses: Academic/Nonprofit Terms; Industry Terms: Not Available to Industry
How to cite: HSA3_His was a gift from Sarel Fleishman (Addgene plasmid # 202765 ; http://n2t.net/addgene:202765 ; RRID:Addgene_202765)
