[The description below was written by a language model from this plasmid's Addgene catalogue record and pLannotate feature annotations shown in this document.]
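Description:
HSA3_His is a bacterial expression plasmid built on pET29b (about 7 kb) that carries HSA3, a synthetic, computationally designed variant of human serum albumin, fused to a C-terminal hexahistidine tag supplied by the backbone. The roughly 1.76 kb insert was cloned between NcoI and XhoI; the backbone was modified so that its NdeI site became NcoI. The feature annotation recognises the open reading frame as homologous to human ALB, followed directly by a short run of His codons (annotated as a fragment of a longer His tag, consistent with 6xHis). It also flags a small downstream fragment resembling a T7 gene 10B–derived sequence, which lies after the tag and is probably residual vector sequence rather than part of the product.

Expression follows the standard pET arrangement. A T7 promoter with an adjacent lac operator and the T7 gene 10 ribosome binding site drives the albumin coding sequence, and a T7 terminator ends the transcript. The plasmid-borne lacI gene supplies repressor, so transcription stays off until IPTG or lactose is added in an E. coli host that provides T7 RNA polymerase. The plasmid is maintained through a ColE1/pBR322-type origin with the rop and bom regions and is selected with kanamycin via an aminoglycoside phosphotransferase gene. An f1 origin is also present, and the annotated tetracycline-resistance fragments are non-functional pBR322 remnants.

The construct is intended for producing a stabilised albumin design in bacteria, with the His tag allowing immobilised-metal affinity purification. This fits the associated work on serum albumins engineered for bacterial expression.
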