Features (pLannotate 1.2.2; 19 found; start..end, strand, type, name):
     14..442     +  rep_origin     f1 ori (sequence partly withheld): f1 bacteriophage origin of replication; arrow indicates direction of (+) strand synthesis
    495..552     +  promoter       AmpR promoter (fragment): bla
    561..1376    -  CDS            KanR: aminoglycoside phosphotransferase; aph(3')-Ia; confers resistance to kanamycin in bacteria or G418 (Geneticin®) in eukaryotes
   1498..2086    +  rep_origin     ori: high-copy-number ColE1/pMB1/pBR322/pUC origin of replication
   2272..2411    -  misc_feature   bom: basis of mobility region from pBR322
   2513..2704    -  CDS            rop: Rop protein, which maintains plasmids at low copy number; rop
   2721..3101    +  CDS            YPB1_ECOLX: Protein predicted: Swiss-Prot protein existence level 4. From Escherichia coli.
   3173..3464    -  CDS            TcR (fragment): tetracycline efflux protein; tet; confers resistance to tetracycline
   3479..3500    -  protein_bind   CAP binding site: CAP binding activates transcription in the presence of cAMP. E. coli catabolite activator protein
   3513..4595    -  CDS            lacI: lac repressor; lacI; The lac repressor binds to the lac operator to inhibit transcription in E. coli. This inhibition can be relieved by adding lactose or isopropyl-β-D-thiogalactopyranoside (IPTG).
   4596..4673    -  promoter       lacI promoter: lacI
   4681..4960    -  CDS            TcR (fragment): tetracycline efflux protein; tet; confers resistance to tetracycline
   4986..5004    +  promoter       T7 promoter: promoter for bacteriophage T7 RNA polymerase
   5005..5029    +  protein_bind   lac operator: The lac repressor binds to the lac operator to inhibit transcription in E. coli. This inhibition can be relieved by adding lactose or isopropyl-β-D-thiogalactopyranoside (IPTG). lac repressor encoded by lacI
   5044..5066    +  RBS            RBS: efficient ribosome binding site from bacteriophage T7 gene 10 (Olins and Rangwala, 1989)
   5077..6831    +  CDS            ALB: ALBU_HUMAN - Experimental evidence at protein level: Swiss-Prot protein existence level 1. Binds water, Ca(2+), Na(+), K(+), fatty acids, hormones, bilirubin and drugs (Probable). Its main function is the regulation of the colloidal osmotic pressure of blood (Probable). Major zinc transporter in plasma, typically binds about 80% of all plasma zinc (PubMed:19021548). Major calcium and magnesium transporter in plasma, binds approximately 45% of circulating calcium and magnesium in plasma (By similarity). Potentially has more than two calcium-binding sites and might additionally bind calcium in a
   6838..6855    +  CDS            9xHis (fragment): 9xHis affinity tag
   6865..6914    +  CDS            SET1 (fragment): solubility-enhancement tag derived from T7 phage gene 10B
   6922..6969    +  terminator     T7 terminator: transcription terminator for bacteriophage T7 RNA polymerase
>Addgene plasmid #202765 | HSA3_His | addgene full sequence | sequence record 400090 | Addgene NGS Result
ATTGGCGAATGGG
[124 nt withheld, positions 14-137]
C
[91 nt withheld, positions 139-229]
A
[49 nt withheld, positions 231-279]
CCTTTGACGTTGGAGTCCACGTTCTTT
[37 nt withheld, positions 307-343]
ACCCTATCTCGGTCTATTCTTTTGATTTATAAGGGATTTTGCCGATTTCGGCCTATTGGTTAAAAAATGA
GCTGATTTAACAAAAATTTAACGCGAATTTTAACAAAATATTAACGCTTACAATTTAGGTGGCACTTTTC
GGGGAAATGTGCGCGGAACCCCTATTTGTTTATTTTTCTAAATACATTCAAATATGTATCCGCTCATGAA
TTAATTCTTAGAAAAACTCATCGAGCATCAAATGAAACTGCAATTTATTCATATCAGGATTATCAATACC
ATATTTTTGAAAAAGCCGTTTCTGTAATGAAGGAGAAAACTCACCGAGGCAGTTCCATAGGATGGCAAGA
TCCTGGTATCGGTCTGCGATTCCGACTCGTCCAACATCAATACAACCTATTAATTTCCCCTCGTCAAAAA
TAAGGTTATCAAGTGAGAAATCACCATGAGTGACGACTGAATCCGGTGAGAATGGCAAAAGTTTATGCAT
TTCTTTCCAGACTTGTTCAACAGGCCAGCCATTACGCTCGTCATCAAAATCACTCGCATCAACCAAACCG
TTATTCATTCGTGATTGCGCCTGAGCGAGACGAAATACGCGATCGCTGTTAAAAGGACAATTACAAACAG
GAATCGAATGCAACCGGCGCAGGAACACTGCCAGCGCATCAACAATATTTTCACCTGAATCAGGATATTC
TTCTAATACCTGGAATGCTGTTTTCCCGGGGATCGCAGTGGTGAGTAACCATGCATCATCAGGAGTACGG
ATAAAATGCTTGATGGTCGGAAGAGGCATAAATTCCGTCAGCCAGTTTAGTCTGACCATCTCATCTGTAA
CATCATTGGCAACGCTACCTTTGCCATGTTTCAGAAACAACTCTGGCGCATCGGGCTTCCCATACAATCG
ATAGATTGTCGCACCTGATTGCCCGACATTATCGCGAGCCCATTTATACCCATATAAATCAGCATCCATG
TTGGAATTTAATCGCGGCCTAGAGCAAGACGTTTCCCGTTGAATATGGCTCATAACACCCCTTGTATTAC
TGTTTATGTAAGCAGACAGTTTTATTGTTCATGACCAAAATCCCTTAACGTGAGTTTTCGTTCCACTGAG
CGTCAGACCCCGTAGAAAAGATCAAAGGATCTTCTTGAGATCCTTTTTTTCTGCGCGTAATCTGCTGCTT
GCAAACAAAAAAACCACCGCTACCAGCGGTGGTTTGTTTGCCGGATCAAGAGCTACCAACTCTTTTTCCG
AAGGTAACTGGCTTCAGCAGAGCGCAGATACCAAATACTGTCCTTCTAGTGTAGCCGTAGTTAGGCCACC
ACTTCAAGAACTCTGTAGCACCGCCTACATACCTCGCTCTGCTAATCCTGTTACCAGTGGCTGCTGCCAG
TGGCGATAAGTCGTGTCTTACCGGGTTGGACTCAAGACGATAGTTACCGGATAAGGCGCAGCGGTCGGGC
TGAACGGGGGGTTCGTGCACACAGCCCAGCTTGGAGCGAACGACCTACACCGAACTGAGATACCTACAGC
GTGAGCTATGAGAAAGCGCCACGCTTCCCGAAGGGAGAAAGGCGGACAGGTATCCGGTAAGCGGCAGGGT
CGGAACAGGAGAGCGCACGAGGGAGCTTCCAGGGGGAAACGCCTGGTATCTTTATAGTCCTGTCGGGTTT
CGCCACCTCTGACTTGAGCGTCGATTTTTGTGATGCTCGTCAGGGGGGCGGAGCCTATGGAAAAACGCCA
GCAACGCGGCCTTTTTACGGTTCCTGGCCTTTTGCTGGCCTTTTGCTCACATGTTCTTTCCTGCGTTATC
CCCTGATTCTGTGGATAACCGTATTACCGCCTTTGAGTGAGCTGATACCGCTCGCCGCAGCCGAACGACC
GAGCGCAGCGAGTCAGTGAGCGAGGAAGCGGAAGAGCGCCTGATGCGGTATTTTCTCCTTACGCATCTGT
GCGGTATTTCACACCGCAATGGTGCACTCTCAGTACAATCTGCTCTGATGCCGCATAGTTAAGCCAGTAT
ACACTCCGCTATCGCTACGTGACTGGGTCATGGCTGCGCCCCGACACCCGCCAACACCCGCTGACGCGCC
CTGACGGGCTTGTCTGCTCCCGGCATCCGCTTACAGACAAGCTGTGACCGTCTCCGGGAGCTGCATGTGT
CAGAGGTTTTCACCGTCATCACCGAAACGCGCGAGGCAGCTGCGGTAAAGCTCATCAGCGTGGTCGTGAA
GCGATTCACAGATGTCTGCCTGTTCATCCGCGTCCAGCTCGTTGAGTTTCTCCAGAAGCGTTAATGTCTG
GCTTCTGATAAAGCGGGCCATGTTAAGGGCGGTTTTTTCCTGTTTGGTCACTGATGCCTCCGTGTAAGGG
GGATTTCTGTTCATGGGGGTAATGATACCGATGAAACGAGAGAGGATGCTCACGATACGGGTTACTGATG
ATGAACATGCCCGGTTACTGGAACGTTGTGAGGGTAAACAACTGGCGGTATGGATGCGGCGGGACCAGAG
AAAAATCACTCAGGGTCAATGCCAGCGCTTCGTTAATACAGATGTAGGTGTTCCACAGGGTAGCCAGCAG
CATCCTGCGATGCAGATCCGGAACATAATGGTGCAGGGCGCTGACTTCCGCGTTTCCAGACTTTACGAAA
CACGGAAACCGAAGACCATTCATGTTGTTGCTCAGGTCGCAGACGTTTTGCAGCAGCAGTCGCTTCACGT
TCGCTCGCGTATCGGTGATTCATTCTGCTAACCAGTAAGGCAACCCCGCCAGCCTAGCCGGGTCCTCAAC
GACAGGAGCACGATCATGCGCACCCGTGGGGCCGCCATGCCGGCGATAATGGCCTGCTTCTCGCCGAAAC
GTTTGGTGGCGGGACCAGTGACGAAGGCTTGAGCGAGGGCGTGCAAGATTCCGAATACCGCAAGCGACAG
GCCGATCATCGTCGCGCTCCAGCGAAAGCGGTCCTCGCCGAAAATGACCCAGAGCGCTGCCGGCACCTGT
CCTACGAGTTGCATGATAAAGAAGACAGTCATAAGTGCGGCGACGATAGTCATGCCCCGCGCCCACCGGA
AGGAGCTGACTGGGTTGAAGGCTCTCAAGGGCATCGGTCGAGATCCCGGTGCCTAATGAGTGAGCTAACT
TACATTAATTGCGTTGCGCTCACTGCCCGCTTTCCAGTCGGGAAACCTGTCGTGCCAGCTGCATTAATGA
ATCGGCCAACGCGCGGGGAGAGGCGGTTTGCGTATTGGGCGCCAGGGTGGTTTTTCTTTTCACCAGTGAG
ACGGGCAACAGCTGATTGCCCTTCACCGCCTGGCCCTGAGAGAGTTGCAGCAAGCGGTCCACGCTGGTTT
GCCCCAGCAGGCGAAAATCCTGTTTGATGGTGGTTAACGGCGGGATATAACATGAGCTGTCTTCGGTATC
GTCGTATCCCACTACCGAGATGTCCGCACCAACGCGCAGCCCGGACTCGGTAATGGCGCGCATTGCGCCC
AGCGCCATCTGATCGTTGGCAACCAGCATCGCAGTGGGAACGATGCCCTCATTCAGCATTTGCATGGTTT
GTTGAAAACCGGACATGGCACTCCAGTCGCCTTCCCGTTCCGCTATCGGCTGAATTTGATTGCGAGTGAG
ATATTTATGCCAGCCAGCCAGACGCAGACGCGCCGAGACAGAACTTAATGGGCCCGCTAACAGCGCGATT
TGCTGGTGACCCAATGCGACCAGATGCTCCACGCCCAGTCGCGTACCGTCTTCATGGGAGAAAATAATAC
TGTTGATGGGTGTCTGGTCAGAGACATCAAGAAATAACGCCGGAACATTAGTGCAGGCAGCTTCCACAGC
AATGGCATCCTGGTCATCCAGCGGATAGTTAATGATCAGCCCACTGACGCGTTGCGCGAGAAGATTGTGC
ACCGCCGCTTTACAGGCTTCGACGCCGCTTCGTTCTACCATCGACACCACCACGCTGGCACCCAGTTGAT
CGGCGCGAGATTTAATCGCCGCGACAATTTGCGACGGCGCGTGCAGGGCCAGACTGGAGGTGGCAACGCC
AATCAGCAACGACTGTTTGCCCGCCAGTTGTTGTGCCACGCGGTTGGGAATGTAATTCAGCTCCGCCATC
GCCGCTTCCACTTTTTCCCGCGTTTTCGCAGAAACGTGGCTGGCCTGGTTCACCACGCGGGAAACGGTCT
GATAAGAGACACCGGCATACTCTGCGACATCGTATAACGTTACTGGTTTCACATTCACCACCCTGAATTG
ACTCTCTTCCGGGCGCTATCATGCCATACCGCGAAAGGTTTTGCGCCATTCGATGGTGTCCGGGATCTCG
ACGCTCTCCCTTATGCGACTCCTGCATTAGGAAGCAGCCCAGTAGTAGGTTGAGGCCGTTGAGCACCGCC
GCCGCAAGGAATGGTGCATGCAAGGAGATGGCGCCCAACAGTCCCCCGGCCACGGGGCCTGCCACCATAC
CCACGCCGAAACAAGCGCTCATGAGCCCGAAGTGGCGAGCCCGATCTTCCCCATCGGTGATGTCGGCGAT
ATAGGCGCCAGCAACCGCACCTGTGGCGCCGGTGATGCCGGCCACGATGCGTCCGGCGTAGAGGATCGAG
ATCGATCTCGATCCCGCGAAATTAATACGACTCACTATAGGGGAATTGTGAGCGGATAACAATTCCCCTC
TAGAAATAATTTTGTTTAACTTTAAGAAGGAGATATACCCATGGATGCACATAAAAGCGAGGTGGCACAT
CGTTTTAAAGATTTAGGTGAAGAAAACTTTAAAGCTCTCGTTCTGATCGCGTTTGCCCAGTACCTTCAGA
AATGCCCGTTCGAAGAGCTCGTTAAAATGGTCAAAGAGGTAACGGAGTTCGCGAAGAAATGCGTAGCAGA
TGAAACTGCGGAAAACTGTGATAAGTCTTTACACACTCTTTTTGGAGATAAGTTATGCCAAGTTGCCACG
CTGCGTGAGACGTACGGTGAGATGGCGGATTGCTGCGCAAAACAAGATCCGGAGCGTCACGAATGCTTTT
TGCAGCACAAAGATGACAACCCAAATTTACCGCGTTTGGAGCGTCCGGAAGTGGATGTTATGTGTAAAGC
CTTCCACGATAACGAAGAGACGTTTTTAAATAAATACCTGTACGAAATTGCGCGGCGTCATCCATATTTC
TATGCGCCGGAGCTTCTGTATTTTGCCAAACGTTACAAGAAGGCTTTTACTGAATGCTGCCAGGCGGAAG
ATAAAGCCGCGTGCTTGCTCCCTAAGCTGGATGCCTTGCGTGAGGAAGGTAAAGAATCTTCGGCCAAACA
GCGCTATAAATGCGCGATCCTCCAGAAATTTGGAGAGCGCGTCTTTAAAGCGTGGGCCATTGCGCGGCTT
TCACAGCGTTTTCCTAAAGCGCCGTTTGAAGAGATCTCGAAACTGGTTACCGATCTGACAAAAGTTCACA
AAGCTTGCTGTCATGGTGATATGCTGGAATGCATGGACGATCGTGCGAAACTCGCGAAATATATTTGCGA
AAATCAGGATTCGATTAGTTCCAAGCTTAAAGAATGCTGCGAGAAACCGCTGTTGGAACGCAGTCACTGT
ATTGCGGAAGTGGAGAACGATGATAAACCGGAGGATCTGCCGCCATTAGCCGCAGATTTTGTGGAGAGCA
AAGACGTCTGCAAGAATTATGCCGAGGCAAAGGATGTCTTTCTGGCTCGTTTCTTATACGAATATGCGCG
TCGGCACCCGGATTACTCCGTTACCCTCTTATTGCGTATTGCCAAAACGTATGAAGATACCCTGGAGAAG
TGCTGCAAGGCGGAAGATCCTCATGAATGTTACGCGAAAGTCGAGGAGGAATTTAAAAAGCTGGTAGAAG
AAACGCAAAACTTAATCAAGCAAAATTGCGAATTATTTGAGAAACTGGGTGAATATTATTTTCAAAACGC
CCTGCTCATTCGCTATACTAAGAAAATGCCGCAGGTCCCAACGGACACGCTCGTCGAATTGACCCGGAAC
TTAGGCAAAGTGGGATCGAAATGCTGTAAACTTCCGGAAGAGAAACGCCTGCCGTGCATCGAAGATTACC
TCTCTATCGTGCTCAACCAGCTGTGTGTTCTGCATGAGAAGACCCCGGTGAATGATCGTGTTACCAAGTG
CTGTACGGAATCACTGGTTAATCGTCGCCATTGCTTTAGTGCCCTGGAAGTCGATGAAACTTATGTCCCA
AAAGAGTTCAACGCCGAAACATTTACCTTTCATGCGGATTTGTGCACCCTTTCCGAAGAAGAACGTCAGA
TCATGAAACAGAAATTTCTTGTCGAGCTGGTCAAACACAAACCGAAAGCCACCGAAGAACAGCTGAAAGC
AGTTATGGACGATTTCACCGCCTTTGTTGAGAAATGCTGTAAAGCAGAAGATCCTGAAACCTGCTTTGCG
GAAGAAGGTTCGAAACTGATTGCCGCAAGCCAGGCAGCACTGGGGCTGCTCGAGCACCACCACCACCACC
ACTGAGATCCGGCTGCTAACAAAGCCCGAAAGGAAGCTGAGTTGGCTGCTGCCACCGCTGAGCAATAACT
AGCATAACCCCTTGGGGCCTCTAAACGGGTCTTGAGGGGTTTTTTGCTGAAAGGAGGAACTATATCCGG
